>Addgene plasmid #32435 | LHP1035 - ECFP-Cterm | addgene partial sequence | sequence record 37873 | M13rev
CTGGATCCTAGTACGGCCGCCAGTGTGCTGGAATTCGCCCTTACGGTACCGCGGGCCCGGGATCCACCGG
TCGCCACCATGGTGAGCAAGGGCGAGGAGCTGTTCACCGGGGTGGTGCCCATCCTGGTCGAGCTGGACGG
CGACGTAAACGGCCACAAGTTCAGCGTGTCCGGCGAGGGCGAGGGCGATGCCACCTACGGCAAGCTGACC
CTGAAGTTCATCTGCACCACCGGCAAGCTGCCCGTGCCCTGGCCCACCCTCGTGACCACCCTGACCTGGG
GCGTGCAGTGCTTCAGCCGCTACCCCGACCACATGAAGCAGCACGACTTCTTCAAGTCCGCCATGCCCGA
AGGCTACGTCCAGGAGCGCACCATCTTCTTCAAGGACGACGGCAACTACAAGACCCGCGCCGAGGTGAAG
TTCGAGGGCGACACCCTGGTGAACCGCATCGAGCTGAAGGGCATCGACTTCAAGGAGGACGGCAACATCC
TGGGGCACAAGCTGGAGTACAACTACATCAGCCACAACGTCTATATCACCGCCGACAAGCAGAAGAACGG
CATCAAGGCCAACTTCAAGATCCGCCACAACATCGAGGACGGCAGCGTGCAGCTCGCCGACCACTACCAG
CAGAACACCCCCATCGGCGACGGCCCCGTGCTGCTGCCCGACAACCACTACCTGAGCACCCAGTCCGCCC
TGAGCAAAGACCCCAACGAGAAGCGCGATCACATGGTCCTGCTGGAGTTCGTGACCGCCGCCGGGATCAC
TCTCGGCATGGACGAGCTGTACAAGTAAAGCGGCCGCGACTCTAGACTGCA
