[The description below was written by a language model from this plasmid's Addgene catalogue record.]
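Description:
LHP1035 - ECFP-Cterm is a bacterial cloning plasmid built on the commercial pCR2.1 TOPO backbone, into which the coding sequence for enhanced cyan fluorescent protein (ECFP) was inserted by TOPO cloning. It is maintained in E. coli as a high-copy plasmid and carries both ampicillin and kanamycin resistance, the dual selection characteristic of this backbone. The insert is flanked by the M13 reverse and M13 forward primer sites of the vector, which serve for sequence verification from either side.

The plasmid is meant as an intermediate for building fluorescent fusion proteins rather than as an expression vector in its own right. According to the depositor, a cDNA of interest is cloned into the BamHI site retained from the original pCR2.1 TOPO polylinker, which places ECFP at the C-terminus of the encoded protein. A functional fusion requires the cDNA to lack its stop codon and to be joined in frame with ECFP. The record lists the vector type only as cloning and does not describe any promoter intended to drive expression of the fusion in a particular host, so the assembled cDNA-ECFP cassette would presumably be transferred to a suitable expression vector for use in the organism of interest. No feature table is provided, and the record does not state details such as linker sequences between the BamHI site and ECFP, the exact reading frame at the junction, or the orientation of the insert relative to the backbone elements. ECFP fusions of this kind are generally used for live-cell localisation, for multicolour imaging alongside other fluorescent proteins, or as donors in FRET experiments.
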