Addgene plasmid #32435: LHP1035 - ECFP-Cterm
Depositing lab: Linda Hicke. Depositing organization: Northwestern University.
Backbone
  Vector backbone: pCR2.1 TOPO
  Backbone manufacturer: Invitrogen
  Vector type: Cloning
Growth in bacteria
  Bacterial resistance: Ampicillin and Kanamycin, 100 & 50 μg/mL
  Growth temperature: 37°C
  Growth strain: DH5alpha
  Copy number: High Copy
Gene/Insert
  Gene/Insert name: ECFP
  Cloning method: TOPO Cloning
  Sequencing primers: 5′ M13 Reverse; 3′ M13 Forward
Terms and licenses: Academic/Nonprofit Terms; Industry Terms: Not Available to Industry
Depositor comments: For the addition of ECFP to the C-terminus of another cDNA by cloning the cDNA into the BamHI site (of the original pCR2.1 TOPO).
How to cite: LHP1035 - ECFP-Cterm was a gift from Linda Hicke (Addgene plasmid # 32435 ; http://n2t.net/addgene:32435 ; RRID:Addgene_32435)
